Addgene plasmid #132663: pAM5411
Purpose: RSF1010-based broad host-range plasmid with RK2 bom site and pUC origin expressing YFP and Sp/Sm resistance
Depositing lab: Susan Golden. Depositing organization: University of California, San Diego (UCSD). Publication: Modification of RSF1010-Based Broad-Host-Range Plasmids for Improved Conjugation and Cyanobacterial Bioprospecting. Bishe B, Taton A, Golden JW. iScience. 2019 Oct 25;20:216-228. doi: 10.1016/j.isci.2019.09.002. Epub 2019 Sep 10. PubMed 31585408.
Backbone
  Vector backbone: pAM5406
  Backbone manufacturer: -
  Backbone size w/o insert (bp): 7000
  Total vector size (bp): 9000
  Modifications to backbone: Addition of RK2-bom site, pUC19 origin of replication
  Vector type: Bacterial Expression
Growth in bacteria
  Bacterial resistance: Spectinomycin and Streptomycin, 50 & 50 μg/mL
  Growth temperature: 37°C
  Growth strain: DH5alpha
  Copy number: High Copy
Gene/Insert 1
  Gene/Insert name: aadA
  Insert size (bp): 800
  Promoter: PaadA
  Cloning method: Gibson Cloning
  Sequencing primers: 5′ GCGCCAAAAAAAAGCCCGCT; 3′ TTCTCCTGCAGGGCCGAGTT
Gene/Insert 2
  Gene/Insert name: YFP
  Insert size (bp): 720
  Promoter: PconII
  Cloning method: Gibson Cloning
  Sequencing primers: 5′ GCGCCAAAAAAAAGCCCGCT; 3′ TTCTCCTGCAGGGCCGAGTT
Terms and licenses: Academic/Nonprofit Terms; Industry Terms: Not Available to Industry
How to cite: pAM5411 was a gift from Susan Golden (Addgene plasmid # 132663 ; http://n2t.net/addgene:132663 ; RRID:Addgene_132663)
