[The description below was written by a language model from this plasmid's Addgene catalogue record and pLannotate feature annotations shown in this document.]
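Description:
pAM5411 is a roughly 9 kb broad-host-range bacterial expression plasmid built on the RSF1010 replicon (backbone pAM5406) and modified to improve handling in E. coli and conjugal transfer into other bacteria, with cyanobacteria as the stated context of the associated work. The feature table shows the core RSF1010 machinery: oriV together with the RepA and RepC replication genes and mobA (also known as repB, which supplies relaxase and primase functions), plus mobC and the native RSF1010 oriT. These elements allow the plasmid to replicate in a wide range of hosts and to be mobilised when a conjugative helper is present. Two additions distinguish it from its parent. One is an RK2 (IncP) bom/oriT region, annotated with a short flanking traJ fragment, which offers a second transfer origin recognised by RK2-type conjugation systems. The other is a pUC19-derived ColE1-type origin that gives high copy number in E. coli cloning strains.

Selection relies on aadA, encoding an aminoglycoside adenylyltransferase that confers resistance to spectinomycin and streptomycin. It is recorded as driven by its own PaadA promoter, and the annotated class 1 integron Pc promoter fragment and small gentamicin-resistance gene remnant upstream are consistent with an integron-derived cassette. The reporter payload is a YFP coding sequence (annotated as EYFP) under the constitutive PconII promoter, which the annotation software matched to a tac-like promoter, followed by an rrnB T2 terminator. Only a tiny lacI fragment is detected, so no functional repressor appears to be encoded. Both cassettes were assembled by Gibson cloning. The fluorescent marker makes it possible to score transfer and expression in recipient strains, suiting the plasmid to testing conjugation efficiency and host range.
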