Features (pLannotate 1.2.2; 20 found; start..end, strand, type, name):
     80..120     +  CDS            lacI (fragment): lac repressor; lacI; The lac repressor binds to the lac operator to inhibit transcription in E. coli. This inhibition can be relieved by adding lactose or isopropyl-β-D-thiogalactopyranoside (IPTG).
    397..1248    -  CDS            RSF1010 RepC (fragment): replication protein C of the broad-host-range plasmid RSF1010 (Scholz et al., 1989); repC
   1235..2074    -  CDS            RSF1010 RepA: replication protein A of the broad-host-range plasmid RSF1010 (Scholz et al., 1989); repA
   2066..2140    -  ncRNA          Plasmid R1162: Accession: RF00043 - R1162-like plasmid antisense RNA
   2588..4714    -  CDS            mobA: MOBA2_ECOLX - Also known as repB. Experimental evidence at protein level: Swiss-Prot protein existence level 1. Part of the relaxosome complex that is responsible for plasmid transfer during conjugation. Locally unwinds DNA and catalyzes the cleavage of one of the DNA strands at oriT. The cleaved strand is then transferred through the dedicated type IV secretion apparatus. MobA remains covalently linked at the 5' end of the strand, and once in the recipient cell, it probably catalyzes the rejoining of the two ends of the strand, re-forming the circular plasmid DNA. The primase activity of MobA
   4795..4882    -  oriT           RSF1010 oriT: origin of transfer of the broad-host-range plasmid RSF1010 (Scholz et al., 1989)
   4913..5194    +  CDS            mobC: MOBC_ECOLX - Protein predicted: Swiss-Prot protein existence level 4. This protein is essential to promote the specific transfer of the plasmid in the presence of conjugative plasmids. From Escherichia coli.
   5224..5618    +  rep_origin     RSF1010 oriV: replication origin of the broad-host-range plasmid RSF1010; requires the RSF1010 RepA/B/C proteins for replication (Scholz et al., 1989)
   5783..5824    -  terminator     bacterial terminator: putative bacterial transcription terminator
   5862..5887    -  CDS            traJ (fragment): oriT-recognizing protein; traJ
   5920..6029    -  oriT           oriT: incP origin of transfer
   6206..6794    +  rep_origin     ori: high-copy-number ColE1/pMB1/pBR322/pUC origin of replication
   6904..7692    -  CDS            aadA: S3AD_ECOLX - Experimental evidence at protein level: Swiss-Prot protein existence level 1. Mediates bacterial resistance to the antibiotics streptomycin and spectinomycin. From Escherichia coli.
   7699..7755    -  CDS            GmR (fragment): gentamycin acetyltransferase; aacC1; confers resistance to gentamycin
   7931..7954    -  promoter       Pc promoter (fragment): intI1 (promoter lies within the coding sequence); class 1 integron promoter
   7934..8077    -  CDS            YPR2_ECOLX (fragment): Protein predicted: Swiss-Prot protein existence level 4. From Escherichia coli.
   8128..8156    +  promoter       tac promoter: strong E. coli promoter; hybrid between the trp and lac UV5 promoters
   8187..8906    +  CDS            EYFP: enhanced YFP mammalian codon-optimized
   8922..8941    -  protein_bind   attB2 (fragment): mutant version of attB; recombination site for the Gateway® BP reaction BP Clonase™
   8956..8983    +  terminator     rrnB T2 terminator: transcription terminator T2 from the E. coli rrnB gene
>Addgene plasmid #132663 | pAM5411 | addgene full sequence | sequence record 260955 | Addgene NGS Result
TCTAGAACAATGGAAGTCCTCGTCTCGCCCTCGAATTAGCCCGCTTAATGAGCGGGCTTTTTTTGAATTA
ATTCTCGCGAGCTGGCACGACAGGTTTCCCGACTGGAAAGCGGGCAGTGAGCGCAACGCAATTAATGTAA
GTTAGCGCGAATTGCAAGCTGGCCGACGCGCTGGGCTACGTCTTGCTGGCGTTCGGGAGCAGAAGAGCAT
ACATCTGGAAGCAAAGCCAGGAAAGCGGCCTATGGAGCTGTGCGGCAGCGCTCAGTAGGCAATTTTTCAA
AATATTGTTAAGCCTTTTCTGAGCATGGTATTTTTCATGGTATTACCAATTAGCAGGAAAATAAGCCATT
GAATATAAAAGATAAAAATGTCTTGTTTACAATAGAGTGGGGGGGGTCAGCCTGCCGCCTTGGGCCGGGT
GATGTCGTACTTGCCCGCCGCGAACTCGGTTACCGTCCAGCCCAGCGCGACCAGCTCCGGCAACGCCTCG
CGCACCCGCTGGCGGCGCTTGCGCATGGTCGAACCACTGGCCTCTGACGGCCAGACATAGCCGCACAAGG
TATCTATGGAAGCCTTGCCGGTTTTGCCGGGGTCGATCCAGCCACACAGCCGCTGGTGCAGCAGGCGGGC
GGTTTCGCTGTCCAGCGCCCGCACCTCGTCCATGCTGATGCGCACATGCTGGCCGCCACCCATGACGGCC
TGCGCGATCAAGGGGTTCAGGGCCACGTACAGGCGCCCGTCCGCCTCGTCGCTGGCGTACTCCGACAGCA
GCCGAAACCCCTGCCGCTTGCGGCCATTCTGGGCGATGATGGATACCTTCCAAAGGCGCTCGATGCAGTC
CTGTATGTGCTTGAGCGCCCCACCACTATCGACCTCTGCCCCGATTTCCTTTGCCAGCGCCCGATAGCTA
CCTTTGACCACCATGGCATCAGCGGTGACGGCCTCCCACTTGGGTTCCAGGAACAGCCGGAGCTGCCGTC
CGCCTTCGGTCTTGGGTTCCGGGCCAAGCACTAGGCCATTAGGCCCAGCCATGGCCACCAGCCCTTGCAG
GATGCGCAGATCATCAGCGCCCAGCGGCTCCGGGCCGCTGAACTCGATCCGCTTGCCGTCGCCGTAGTCA
TACGTCACGTCCAGCTTGCTGCGCTTGCGCTCGCCCCGCTTGAGGGCACGGAACAGGCCGGGGGCCAGAC
AGTGCGCCGGGTCGTGTCGGACGTGGCTGAGGCTGTGCTTGTTCTTAGGCTTCACCACGGGGCACCCCCT
TGCTCTTGCGCTGCCTCTCCAGCACGGCGGGCTTGAGCACCCCGCCGTCATGCCGCCTGAACCACCGATC
AGCGAACGGTGCGCCATAGTTGGCCTTGCTCACACCGAAGCGGACGAAGAACCGGCGCTGGTCGTCGTCC
ACACCCCATTCCTCGGCCTCGGCGCTGGTCATGCTCGACAGGTAGGACTGCCAGCGGATGTTATCGACCA
GTACCGAGCTGCCCCGGCTGGCCTGCTGCTGGTCGCCTGCGCCCATCATGGCCGCGCCCTTGCTGGCATG
GTGCAGGAACACGATAGAGCACCCGGTATCGGCGGCGATGGCCTCCATGCGACCGATGACCTGGGCCATG
GGGCCGCTGGCGTTTTCTTCCTCGATGTGGAACCGGCGCAGCGTGTCCAGCACCATCAGGCGGCGGCCCT
CGGCGGCGCGCTTGAGGCCGTCGAACCACTCCGGGGCCATGATGTTGGGCAGGCTGCCGATCAGCGGCTG
GATCAGCAGGCCGTCAGCCACGGCTTGCCGTTCCTCGGCGCTGAGGTGCGCCCCAAGGGCGTGCAGGCGG
TGATGAATGGCGGTGGGCGGGTCTTCGGCGGGCAGGTAGATCACCGGGCCGGTGGGCAGTTCGCCCACCT
CCAGCAGATCCGGCCCGCCTGCAATCTGTGCGGCCAGTTGCAGGGCCAGCATGGATTTACCGGCACCACC
GGGCGACACCAGCGCCCCGACCGTACCGGCCACCATGTTGGGCAAAACGTAGTCCAGCGGTGGCGGCGCT
GCTGCGAACGCCTCCAGAATATTGATAGGCTTATGGGTAGCCATTGATTGCCTCCTTTGCAGGCAGTTGG
TGGTTAGGCGCTGGCGGGGTCACTACCCCCGCCCTGCGCCGCTCTGAGTTCTTCCAGGCACTCGCGCAGC
GCCTCGTATTCGTCGTCGGTCAGCCAGAACTTGCGCTGACGCATCCCTTTGGCCTTCATGCGCTCGGCAT
ATCGCGCTTGGCGTACAGCGTCAGGGCTGGCCAGCAGGTCGCCGGTCTGCTTGTCCTTTTGGTCTTTCAT
ATCAGTCACCGAGAAACTTGCCGGGGCCGAAAGGCTTGTCTTCGCGGAACAAGGACAAGGTGCAGCCGTC
AAGGTTAAGGCTGGCCATATCAGCGACTGAAAAGCGGCCAGCCTCGGCCTTGTTTGACGTATAACCAAAG
CCACCGGGCAACCAATAGCCCTTGTCACTTTTGATCAGGTAGACCGACCCTGAAGCGCTTTTTTCGTATT
CCATAAAACCCCCTTCTGTGCGTGAGTACTCATAGTATAACAGGCGTGAGTACCAACGCAAGCACTACAT
GCTGAAATCTGGCCCGCCCCTGTCCATGCCTCGCTGGCGGGGTGCCGGTGCCCGTGCCAGCTCGGCCCGC
GCAAGCTGGACGCTGGGCAGACCCATGACCTTGCTGACGGTGCGCTCGATGTAATCCGCTTCGTGGCCGG
GCTTGCGCTCTGCCAGCGCTGGGCTGGCCTCGGCCATGGCCTTGCCGATTTCCTCGGCACTGCGGCCCCG
GCTGGCCAGCTTCTGCGCGGCGATAAAGTCGCACTTGCTGAGGTCATCACCGAAGCGCTTGACCAGCCCG
GCCATCTCGCTGCGGTACTCGTCCAGCGCCGTGCGCCGGTGGCGGCTAAGCTGCCGCTCGGACAGTTCGA
GGCTGGCCAGCCTGCGGGCCTTCTCCTGCTGCCGCTGGGCCTGCTCGATCTGCTGGCCAGCCTGCTGCAC
CAGCGCCGGGCCAGCGGTGGCGGTCTTGCCCTTGGATTCACGCAGCAGCACCCACGGCTGATAACCGGCG
CGGGTGGTGTGCTTGTCCTTGCGGTTGGTGAAGCCCGCCAAGCGGCCATAGTGGCGGCTGTCGGCGCTGG
CCGGGTCGGCGTCGTACTCGCTGGCCAGCGTCCGGGCAATCTGCCCCCGAAGTTCACCGCCTGCGGCGTC
GGCCACCTTGACCCATGCCTGATAGTTCTTCGGGCTGGTTTCCACTACTAGGGCAGGCTCCCGGCCCTCG
GCTTTCATGTCATCCAGGTCAAACTCGCTGAGGTCGTCCACCAGCACCAGACCATGCCGCTCCTGCTCGG
CGGGCCTGATATACACGTCATTGCCCTGGGCATTCATCCGCTTGAGCCATGGCGTGTTCTGGAGCACTTC
GGCGGCTGACCATTCCCGGTTCATCATCTGGCCGGTGGTGGCGTCCCTGACGCCGATATCGAAGCGCTCA
CAGCCCATGGCCTTGAGCTGTCGGCCTATGGCCTGCAAAGTCCTGTCGTTCTTCATCGGGCCACCAAGCG
CAGCCAGATCGAGCCGTCCTCGGTTGTCAGTGGCGTCAGGTCGAGCAAGAGCAACGATGCGATCAGCAGC
ACCACCGTAGGCATCATGGAAGCCAGCATCACGGTTAGCCATAGCTTCCAGTGCCACCCCCGCGACGCGC
TCCGGGCGCTCTGCGCGGCGCTGCTCACCTCGGCGGCTACCTCCCGCAACTCTTTGGCCAGCTCCACCCA
TGCCGCCCCTGTCTGGCGCTGGGCTTTCAGCCACTCCGCCGCCTGCGCCTCGCTGGCCTGCTGGGTCTGG
CTCATGACCTGCCGGGCTTCGTCGGCCAGTGTCGCCATGCTCTGGGCCAGCGGTTCGATCTGCTCCGCTA
ACTCGTTGATGCCTCTGGATTTCTTCACTCTGTCGATTGCGTTCATGGTCTATTGCCTCCCGGTATTCCT
GTAAGTCGATGATCTGGGCGTTGGCGGTGTCGATGTTCAGGGCCACGTCTGCCCGGTCGGTGCGGATGCC
CCGGCCTTCCATCTCCACCACGTTCGGCCCCAGGTGAACACCGGGCAGGCGCTCGATGCCCTGCGCCTCA
AGTGTTCTGTGGTCAATGCGGGCGTCGTGGCCTGCCCGCTCTAATGCCCGGTTGGCATGGTCGGCCCATG
CCTCGCGGGTCTGCTCAAGCCATGCCTTGGGCTTGAGCGCTTCGGTCTTCTGTGCCCCGCCCTTCTCCGG
GGTCTTGCCGTTGTACCGCTTGAACCACTGAGCGGCGGGCCGCTCGATGCCGTCATTGATCCGCTCGGAG
ATCATCAGGTGGCAGTGCGGGTTCTCGCCGCCACCGGCATGGATGGCCAGCGTATACGGCAGGCGCTCGG
CACCGGTCAGGTGCTGGGCGAACTCGGACGCCAGCGCCTTCTGCTGGTCGAGGGTCAGCTCGACCGGCAG
GGCAAATTCGACCTCCTTGAACAGCCGCCCATTGGCGCGTTCATACAGGTCGGCAGCATCCCAGTAGTCG
GCGGGCCGCTCGACGAACTCCGGCATGTGCCCGGATTCGGCGTGCAAGACTTCATCCATGTCGCGGGCAT
ACTTGCCTTCGCGCTGGATGAAGTCGGCCTTGGCCCTGGCCGATTGGCCGCCCGACCTGCTGCCGGTTTT
CGCCGTAAGGTGATAAATCGCCATGCTGCCTCGCTGTTGCTTTTGCTTTTCGGCTCCATGCAATGGCCCT
CGGAGAGCGCACCGCCCGAAGGGTGGCCGTTAGGCCAGTTTCTCGAAGAGAAACCGGTAAGTGCGCCCTC
CCCTACAAAGTAGGGTCGGGATTGCCGCCGCTGTGCCTCCATGATAGCCTACGAGACAGCACATTAACAA
TGGGGTGTCAAGATGGTTAAGGGGAGCAACAAGGCGGCGGATCGGCTGGCCAAGCTCGAAGAACAACGAG
CGCGAATCAATGCCGAAATTCAGCGGGTGCGGGCAAGGGAACAGCAGCAAGAGCGCAAGAACGAAACAAG
GCGCAAGGTGCTGGTGGGGGCCATGATTTTGGCCAAGGTGAACAGCAGCGAGTGGCCGGAGGATCGGCTC
ATGGCGGCAATGGATGCGTACCTTGAACGCGACCACGACCGCGCCTTGTTCGGTCTGCCGCCACGCCAGA
AGGATGAGCCGGGCTGAATGATCGACCGAGACAGGCCCTGCGGGGCTGCACACGCGCCCCCACCCTTCGG
GTAGGGGGAAAGGCCGCTAAAGCGGCTAAAAGCGCTCCAGCGTATTTCTGCGGGGTTTGGTGTGGGGTTT
AGCGGGCTTTGCCCGCCTTTCCCCCTGCCGCGCAGCGGTGGGGCGGTGTGTAGCCTAGCGCAGCGAATAG
ACCAGCTATCCGGCCTCTGGCCGGGCATATTGGGCAAGGGCAGCAGCGCCCCACAAGGGCGCTGATAACC
GCGCCTAGTGGATTATTCTTAGATAATCATGGATGGATTTTTCCAACACCCCGCCAGCCCCCGCCCCTGC
TGGGTTTGCAGGTTTGGGGGCGTGACAGTTATTGCAGGGGTTCGTGACAGTTATTGCAGGGGGGCGTGAC
AGTTATTGCAGGGGTTCGTGACAGTTAGTACGGGAGTGACGGGCACTGGCTGGCAATGTCTAGCAACGGC
AGGCATTTCGGCTGAGGGTAAAAGAACTTTCCGCTAAGCGATAGACTGTATGTAAACACAGTATTGCAAG
GACGCGGAACATGCCTCATGTGGCGGCCCTCGCGAGAATTAATTCAGATAAAAAAAATCCTTAGCTTTCG
CTAAGGATGATTTCTAGCGATGACCCTGCTGATTGGTTCGCTGACCGTAGACTGGTTGGCTTGGTTTCAT
CAGCCATCCGCTTGCCCTCATCTGTTACGCCGGCGGTAGCCGGCCAGCCTCGCAGAGCAGGATTCCCGTT
GAGCACCGCCAGGTGCGAATAAGGGACAGTGAAGAAGGAACACCCGCTCGCGGGTGGGCCTACTTCACCT
ATCCTGCCCGGCTGACGCCGTTGGATACACCAAGGAAAGTCTACACGAACCCTTTGGCAAAATCCTGTAT
ATCGTGCGAGGATCTAGGTGAAGATCCTTTTTGATAATCTCATGACCAAAATCCCTTAACGTGAGTTTTC
GTTCCACTGAGCGTCAGACCCCGTAGAAAAGATCAAAGGATCTTCTTGAGATCCTTTTTTTCTGCGCGTA
ATCTGCTGCTTGCAAACAAAAAAACCACCGCTACCAGCGGTGGTTTGTTTGCCGGATCAAGAGCTACCAA
CTCTTTTTCCGAAGGTAACTGGCTTCAGCAGAGCGCAGATACCAAATACTGTTCTTCTAGTGTAGCCGTA
GTTAGGCCACCACTTCAAGAACTCTGTAGCACCGCCTACATACCTCGCTCTGCTAATCCTGTTACCAGTG
GCTGCTGCCAGTGGCGATAAGTCGTGTCTTACCGGGTTGGACTCAAGACGATAGTTACCGGATAAGGCGC
AGCGGTCGGGCTGAACGGGGGGTTCGTGCACACAGCCCAGCTTGGAGCGAACGACCTACACCGAACTGAG
ATACCTACAGCGTGAGCTATGAGAAAGCGCCACGCTTCCCGAAGGGAGAAAGGCGGACAGGTATCCGGTA
AGCGGCAGGGTCGGAACAGGAGAGCGCACGAGGGAGCTTCCAGGGGGAAACGCCTGGTATCTTTATAGTC
CTGTCGGGTTTCGCCACCTCTGACTTGAGCGTCGATTTTTGTGATGCTCGTCAGGGGGGCGGAGCCTATG
GAAAAACGCCAGCAACGCGGCCTTTTTACGGTTCCTGGCCTTTCATCGCGCCGCGCGCGCGGATGCTAGC
GGCGCGCCAAAAAAAAGCCCGCTCATTAGGCGGGCTGGCCGGCCTTGCCGACTACCTTGGTGATCTCGCC
TTTCACGTAGTGGACAAATTCTTCCAACTGATCTGCGCGCGAGGCCAAGCGATCTTCTTCTTGTCCAAGA
TAAGCCTGTCTAGCTTCAAGTATGACGGGCTGATACTGGGCCGGCAGGCGCTCCATTGCCCAGTCGGCAG
CGACATCCTTCGGCGCGATTTTGCCGGTTACTGCGCTGTACCAAATGCGGGACAACGTAAGCACTACATT
TCGCTCATCGCCAGCCCAGTCGGGCGGCGAGTTCCATAGCGTTAAGGTTTCATTTAGCGCCTCAAATAGA
TCCTGTTCAGGAACCGGATCAAAGAGTTCCTCCGCCGCTGGACCTACCAAGGCAACGCTATGTTCTCTTG
CTTTTGTCAGCAAGATAGCCAGATCAATGTCGATCGTGGCTGGCTCGAAGATACCTGCAAGAATGTCATT
GCGCTGCCATTCTCCAAATTGCAGTTCGCGCTTAGCTGGATAACGCCACGGAATGATGTCGTCGTGCACA
ACAATGGTGACTTCTACAGCGCGGAGAATCTCGCTCTCTCCAGGGGAAGCCGAAGTTTCCAAAAGGTCGT
TGATCAAAGCTCGCCGCGTTGTTTCATCAAGCCTTACGGTCACCGTAACCAGCAAATCAATATCACTGTG
TGGCTTCAGGCCGCCATCCACTGCGGAGCCGTACAAATGTACGGCCAGCAACGTCGGTTCGAGATGGCGC
TCGATGACGCCAACTACCTCTGATAGTTGAGTCGATACTTCGGCGATCACCGCTTCCCTCATGATGTTTA
ACTTTGTTTTAGGGCGACTGCCCTGCTGCGTAACATCGTTGCTGCTCCATAACATCAAACATCGACCCAC
GGCGTAACGCGCTTGCTGCTTGGATGCCCGAGGCATAGACTGTACCCCAAAAAAACAGTCATAACAAGCC
ATGAAAACCGCCACTGCGCCGTTACCACCGCTGCGTTCGGTCAAGGTTCTGGACCAGTTGCGTGAGCGCA
TACGCTACTTGCATTACAGCTTACGAACCGAACAGGCTTATGTCCACTGGGTTCGTGCCTTCATCCGTTT
CCACGGTGTGCGTCACCCGGCAACCTTGGGCAGCAGCGAAGTCGAGGCATTTCTGTCCTGGCTGGCGAAC
GAGCGCAAGGTTTCGGTCTCCACGCATTCGAAACCGGTATCCCGCCGCCGCCGCCGGATACCGGTTTCGA
ATTGAGATTGACAATTAATCATCGGCTCGTATAATGGTACCCTATTTAAATAAAGGAGGTCTTAAGATGG
TGAGCAAGGGCGAGGAGCTGTTCACCGGGGTGGTGCCCATCCTGGTCGAGCTGGACGGCGACGTAAACGG
CCACAAGTTCAGCGTGTCCGGCGAGGGCGAGGGCGATGCCACCTACGGCAAGCTGACCCTGAAGTTCATC
TGCACCACCGGCAAGCTGCCCGTGCCCTGGCCCACCCTCGTGACCACCTTCGGCTACGGCCTGCAGTGCT
TCGCCCGCTACCCCGACCACATGAAGCAGCACGACTTCTTCAAGTCCGCCATGCCCGAAGGCTACGTCCA
GGAGCGCACCATCTTCTTCAAGGACGACGGCAACTACAAGACCCGCGCCGAGGTGAGGTTCGAGGGCGAC
ACCCTGGTGAACCGCATCGAGCTGAAGGGCATCGACTTCAAGGAGGACGGCAACATCCTGGGGCACAAGC
TGGAGTACAACTACAACAGCCACAACGTCTATATCATGGCCGACAAGCAGAAGAACGGCATCAAGGTGAA
CTTCAAGATCCGCCACAACATCGAGGACGGCAGCGTGCAGCTCGCCGACCACTACCAGCAGAACACCCCC
ATCGGCGACGGCCCCGTGCTGCTGCCCGACAACCACTACCTGAGCTACCAGTCCGCCCTGAGCAAAGACC
CCAACGAGAAGCGCGATCACATGGTCCTGCTGGAGTTCGTGACCGCCGCCGGGATCACTCTCGGCATGGA
CGAGCTGTACAAGTAAAGGGTGGGCGCGCCGACCCAGCTTTCTTGTACAAACTCGGCCCTGCAGGAGAAG
GCCATCCTGACGGATGGCCTTTTTGAAGCTTTCTAGAATCGGGGGCCCCCGGGGGGAT
